>Addgene plasmid #200498 | pKLV2-U6gRNA5(MRPS26(12))-PGKpuro2ABFP-W | addgene full sequence | sequence record 419500 | Addgene NGS Result
CGCCCATTGACGTCAATAATGACGTATGTTCCCATAGTAACGCCAATAGGGACTTTCCATTGACGTCAAT
GGGTGGAGTATTTACGGTAAACTGCCCACTTGGCAGTACATCAAGTGTATCATATGCCAAGTACGCCCCC
TATTGACGTCAATGACGGTAAATGGCCCGCCTGGCATTATGCCCAGTACATGACCTTATGGGACTTTCCT
ACTTGGCAGTACATCTACGTATTAGTCATCGCTATTACCATGGTGATGCGGTTTTGGCAGTACATCAATG
GGCGTGGATAGCGGTTTGACTCACGGGGATTTCCAAGTCTCCACCCCATTGACGTCAATGGGAGTTTGTT
TTGGCACCAAAATCAACGGGACTTTCCAAAATGTCGTAACAACTCCGCCCCATTGACGCAAATGGGCGGT
AGGCGTGTACGGTGGGAGGTCTATATAAGCAGCGCGTTTTGCCTGTACTGGGTCTCTCTGGTTAGACCAG
ATCTGAGCCTGGGAGCTCTCTGGCTAACTAGGGAACCCACTGCTTAAGCCTCAATAAAGCTTGCCTTGAG
TGCTTCAAGTAGTGTGTGCCCGTCTGTTGTGTGACTCTGGTAACTAGAGATCCCTCAGACCCTTTTAGTC
AGTGTGGAAAATCTCTAGCAGTGGCGCCCGAACAGGGACTTGAAAGCGAAAGGGAAACCAGAGGAGCTCT
CTCGACGCAGGACTCGGCTTGCTGAAGCGCGCACGGCAAGAGGCGAGGGGCGGCGACTGGTGAGTACGCC
AAAAATTTTGACTAGCGGAGGCTAGAAGGAGAGAGATGGGTGCGAGAGCGTCAGTATTAAGCGGGGGAGA
ATTAGATCGCGATGGGAAAAAATTCGGTTAAGGCCAGGGGGAAAGAAAAAATATAAATTAAAACATATAG
TATGGGCAAGCAGGGAGCTAGAACGATTCGCAGTTAATCCTGGCCTGTTAGAAACATCAGAAGGCTGTAG
ACAAATACTGGGACAGCTACAACCATCCCTTCAGACAGGATCAGAAGAACTTAGATCATTATATAATACA
GTAGCAACCCTCTATTGTGTGCATCAAAGGATAGAGATAAAAGACACCAAGGAAGCTTTAGACAAGATAG
AGGAAGAGCAAAACAAAAGTAAGACCACCGCACAGCAAGCGGCCGGCCGCGCTGATCTTCAGACCTGGAG
GAGGAGATATGAGGGACAATTGGAGAAGTGAATTATATAAATATAAAGTAGTAAAAATTGAACCATTAGG
AGTAGCACCCACCAAGGCAAAGAGAAGAGTGGTGCAGAGAGAAAAAAGAGCAGTGGGAATAGGAGCTTTG
TTCCTTGGGTTCTTGGGAGCAGCAGGAAGCACTATGGGCGCAGCGTCAATGACGCTGACGGTACAGGCCA
GACAATTATTGTCTGGTATAGTGCAGCAGCAGAACAATTTGCTGAGGGCTATTGAGGCGCAACAGCATCT
GTTGCAACTCACAGTCTGGGGCATCAAGCAGCTCCAGGCAAGAATCCTGGCTGTGGAAAGATACCTAAAG
GATCAACAGCTCCTGGGGATTTGGGGTTGCTCTGGAAAACTCATTTGCACCACTGCTGTGCCTTGGAATG
CTAGTTGGAGTAATAAATCTCTGGAACAGATTTGGAATCACACGACCTGGATGGAGTGGGACAGAGAAAT
TAACAATTACACAAGCTTAATACACTCCTTAATTGAAGAATCGCAAAACCAGCAAGAAAAGAATGAACAA
GAATTATTGGAATTAGATAAATGGGCAAGTTTGTGGAATTGGTTTAACATAACAAATTGGCTGTGGTATA
TAAAATTATTCATAATGATAGTAGGAGGCTTGGTAGGTTTAAGAATAGTTTTTGCTGTACTTTCTATAGT
GAATAGAGTTAGGCAGGGATATTCACCATTATCGTTTCAGACCCACCTCCCAACCCCGAGGGGACCCGAC
AGGCCCGAAGGAATAGAAGAAGAAGGTGGAGAGAGAGACAGAGACAGATCCATTCGATTAGTGAACGGAT
CGGCACTGCGTGCGCCAATTCTGCAGACAAATGGCAGTATTCATCCACAATTTTAAAAGAAAAGGGGGGA
TTGGGGGGTACAGTGCAGGGGAAAGAATAGTAGACATAATAGCAACAGACATACAAACTAAAGAATTACA
AAAACAAATTACAAAAATTCAAAATTTTCGGGTTTATTACAGGGACAGCAGAGATCCAGTTTGGTTAGTA
CCGGGCCCTACGCGTCCAAGGTCGGGCAGGAAGAGGGCCTATTTCCCATGATTCCTTCATATTTGCATAT
ACGATACAAGGCTGTTAGAGAGATAATTAGAATTAATTTGACTGTAAACACAAAGATATTAGTACAAAAT
ACGTGACGTAGAAAGTAATAATTTCTTGGGTAGTTTGCAGTTTTAAAATTATGTTTTAAAATGGACTATC
ATATGCTTACCGTAACTTGAAAGTATTTCGATTTCTTGGCTTTATATATCTTGTGGAAAGGACGAAACAC
CGGCACACCTGAGGGCGCGCAGTTTAAGAGCTATGCTGGAAACAGCATAGCAAGTTTAAATAAGGCTAGT
CCGTTATCAACTTGAAAAAGTGGCACCGAGTCGGTGCTTTTTTTGGATCCAATTCTACCGGGTAGGGGAG
GCGCTTTTCCCAAGGCAGTCTGGAGCATGCGCTTTAGCAGCCCCGCTGGGCACTTGGCGCTACACAAGTG
GCCTCTGGCCTCGCACACATTCCACATCCACCGGTAGGCGCCAACCGGCTCCGTTCTTTGGTGGCCCCTT
CGCGCCACCTTCTACTCCTCCCCTAGTCAGGAAGTTCCCCCCCGCCCCGCAGCTCGCGTCGTGCAGGACG
TGACAAATGGAAGTAGCACGTCTCACTAGTCTCGTGCAGATGGACAGCACCGCTGAGCAATGGAAGCGGG
TAGGCCTTTGGGGCAGCGGCCAATAGCAGCTTTGCTCCTTCGCTTTCTGGGCTCAGAGGCTGGGAAGGGG
TGGGTCCGGGGGCGGGCTCAGGGGCGGGCTCAGGGGCGGGGCGGGCGCCCGAAGGTCCTCCGGAGGCCCG
GCATTCTGCACGCTTCAAAAGCGCACGTCTGCCGCGCTGTTCTCCTCTTCCTCATCTCCGGGCCTTTCGA
CCTGCATCCATCTAGATCTCGAGCAGCTGAAGCTTACCATGACCGAGTACAAGCCCACGGTGCGCCTCGC
CACCCGCGACGACGTCCCCAGGGCCGTACGCACCCTCGCCGCCGCGTTCGCCGACTACCCCGCCACGCGC
CACACCGTCGATCCGGACCGCCACATCGAGCGGGTCACCGAGCTGCAAGAACTCTTCCTCACGCGCGTCG
GGCTCGACATCGGCAAGGTGTGGGTCGCGGACGACGGCGCCGCGGTGGCGGTCTGGACCACGCCGGAGAG
CGTCGAAGCGGGGGCGGTGTTCGCCGAGATCGGCCCGCGCATGGCCGAGTTGAGCGGTTCCCGGCTGGCC
GCGCAGCAACAGATGGAAGGCCTCCTGGCGCCGCACCGGCCCAAGGAGCCCGCGTGGTTCCTGGCCACCG
TCGGCGTCTCGCCCGACCACCAGGGCAAGGGTCTGGGCAGCGCCGTCGTGCTCCCCGGAGTGGAGGCGGC
CGAGCGCGCCGGGGTGCCCGCCTTCCTGGAGACCTCCGCGCCCCGCAACCTCCCCTTCTACGAGCGGCTC
GGCTTCACCGTCACCGCCGACGTCGAGGTGCCCGAAGGACCGCGCACCTGGTGCATGACCCGCAAGCCCG
GTGCCGGCGGCGGGTCCGGAGGAGAGGGCAGAGGAAGTCTCCTAACATGCGGTGACGTGGAGGAGAATCC
TGGCCCAATGAGCGAGCTGATTAAGGAGAACATGCACATGAAGCTGTACATGGAGGGCACCGTGGACAAC
CATCACTTCAAGTGCACATCCGAGGGCGAAGGCAAGCCCTACGAGGGCACCCAGACCATGAGAATCAAGG
TGGTCGAGGGCGGCCCTCTCCCCTTCGCCTTCGACATCCTGGCTACTAGCTTCCTCTACGGCAGCAAGAC
CTTCATCAACCACACCCAGGGCATCCCCGACTTCTTCAAGCAGTCCTTCCCTGAGGGCTTCACATGGGAG
AGAGTCACCACATACGAGGACGGGGGCGTGCTGACCGCTACCCAGGACACCAGCCTCCAGGACGGCTGCC
TCATCTACAACGTCAAGATCAGAGGGGTGAACTTCACATCCAACGGCCCTGTGATGCAGAAGAAAACACT
CGGCTGGGAGGCCTTCACCGAGACGCTGTACCCCGCTGACGGCGGCCTGGAAGGCAGAAACGACATGGCC
CTGAAGCTCGTGGGCGGGAGCCATCTGATCGCAAACATCAAGACCACATATAGATCCAAGAAACCCGCTA
AGAACCTCAAGATGCCTGGCGTCTACTATGTGGACTACAGACTGGAAAGAATCAAGGAGGCCAACAACGA
GACCTACGTCGAGCAGCACGAGGTGGCAGTGGCCAGATACTGCGACCTCCCTAGCAAACTGGGGCACAAG
CTTAATTGAGCGGCCGCTCAACCTCTGGATTACAAAATTTGTGAAAGATTGACTGGTATTCTTAACTATG
TTGCTCCTTTTACGCTATGTGGATACGCTGCTTTAATGCCTTTGTATCATGCTATTGCTTCCCGTATGGC
TTTCATTTTCTCCTCCTTGTATAAATCCTGGTTGCTGTCTCTTTATGAGGAGTTGTGGCCCGTTGTCAGG
CAACGTGGCGTGGTGTGCACTGTGTTTGCTGACGCAACCCCCACTGGTTGGGGCATTGCCACCACCTGTC
AGCTCCTTTCCGGGACTTTCGCTTTCCCCCTCCCTATTGCCACGGCGGAACTCATCGCCGCCTGCCTTGC
CCGCTGCTGGACAGGGGCTCGGCTGTTGGGCACTGACAATTCCGTGGTGTTGTCGGGGAAATCATCGTCC
TTTCCTTGGCTGCTCGCCTGTGTTGCCACCTGGATTCTGCGCGGGACGTCCTTCTGCTACGTCCCTTCGG
CCCTCAATCCAGCGGACCTTCCTTCCCGCGGCCTGCTGCCGGCTCTGCGGCCTCTTCCGCGTCTACGCCT
TCGCCCTCAGACGAGTCGGATCTCCCTTTGGGCCGCCTCCCCGCAGGTACCTTTAAGACCAATGACTTAC
AAGGCAGCTGTAGATCTTAGCCACTTTTTAAAAGAAAAGGGGGGACTGGAAGGGCTAATTCACTCCCAAA
GAAGTCAAGATCTGCTTTTTGCCTGTACTGGGTCTCTCTGGTTAGACCAGAGTCTCTCTGGTTAGACCAG
ATCTGAGCCTGGGAGCTCTCTGGCTAACTAGGGAACCCACTGCTTAAGCCTCAATAAAGCTTGCCTTGAG
TGCTTCAAGTAGTGTGTGCCCGTCTGTTGTGTGACTCTGGTAACTAGAGATCCCTCAGACCCTTTTAGTC
AGTGTGGAAAATCTCTAGCAGTTTAAACCCGCTGATCAGCCTCGACTGTGCCTTCTAGTTGCCAGCCATC
TGTTGTTTGCCCCTCCCCCGTGCCTTCCTTGACCCTGGAAGGTGCCACTCCCACTGTCCTTTCCTAATAA
AATGAGGAAATTGCATCGCATTGTCTGAGTAGGTGTCATTCTATTCTGGGGGGTGGGGTGGGGCAGGACA
GCAAGGGGGAGGATTGGGAAGTCAATAGCAGGCATGCTGGGGATGCGGTGGGCTCTATGGGCGGCCGTTA
ATTAAGCTTTTGTTCCCTTTAGTGAGGGTTAATTGCGCGCTTGGCGTAATCATGGTCATAGCTGTTTCCT
GTGTGAAATTGTTATCCGCTCACAATTCCACACAACATACGAGCCGGGAGCATAAAGTGTAAAGCCTGGG
GTGCCTAATGAGTGAGCTAACTCACATTAATTGCGTTGCGCTCACTGCCCGCTTTCCAGTCGGGAAACCT
GTCGTGCCAGCTGCATTAATGAATCGGCCAACGCGCGGGGAGAGGCGGTTTGCGTATTGGGCGCTCTTCC
GCTTCCTCGCTCACTGACTCGCTGCGCTCGGTCGTTCGGCTGCGGCGAGCGGTATCAGCTCACTCAAAGG
CGGTAATACGGTTATCCACAGAATCAGGGGATAACGCAGGAAAGAACATGTGAGCAAAAGGCCAGCAAAA
GGCCAGGAACCGTAAAAAGGCCGCGTTGCTGGCGTTTTTCCATAGGCTCCGCCCCCCTGACGAGCATCAC
AAAAATCGACGCTCAAGTCAGAGGTGGCGAAACCCGACAGGACTATAAAGATACCAGGCGTTTCCCCCTG
GAAGCTCCCTCGTGCGCTCTCCTGTTCCGACCCTGCCGCTTACCGGATACCTGTCCGCCTTTCTCCCTTC
GGGAAGCGTGGCGCTTTCTCATAGCTCACGCTGTAGGTATCTCAGTTCGGTGTAGGTCGTTCGCTCCAAG
CTGGGCTGTGTGCACGAACCCCCCGTTCAGCCCGACCGCTGCGCCTTATCCGGTAACTATCGTCTTGAGT
CCAACCCGGTAAGACACGACTTATCGCCACTGGCAGCAGCCACTGGTAACAGGATTAGCAGAGCGAGGTA
TGTAGGCGGTGCTACAGAGTTCTTGAAGTGGTGGCCTAACTACGGCTACACTAGAAGAACAGTATTTGGT
ATCTGCGCTCTGCTGAAGCCAGTTACCTTCGGAAAAAGAGTTGGTAGCTCTTGATCCGGCAAACAAACCA
CCGCTGGTAGCGGTGGTTTTTTTGTTTGCAAGCAGCAGATTACGCGCAGAAAAAAAGGATCTCAAGAAGA
TCCTTTGATCTTTTCTACGGGGTCTGACGCTCAGTGGAACGAAAACTCACGTTAAGGGATTTTGGTCATG
AGATTATCAAAAAGGATCTTCACCTAGATCCTTTTAAATTAAAAATGAAGTTTTAAATCAATCTAAAGTA
TATATGAGTAAACTTGGTCTGACAGTTACCAATGCTTAATCAGTGAGGCACCTATCTCAGCGATCTGTCT
ATTTCGTTCATCCATAGTTGCCTGACTCCCCGTCGTGTAGATAACTACGATACGGGAGGGCTTACCATCT
GGCCCCAGTGCTGCAATGATACCGCGAGACCCACGCTCACCGGCTCCAGATTTATCAGCAATAAACCAGC
CAGCCGGAAGGGCCGAGCGCAGAAGTGGTCCTGCAACTTTATCCGCCTCCATCCAGTCTATTAATTGTTG
CCGGGAAGCTAGAGTAAGTAGTTCGCCAGTTAATAGTTTGCGCAACGTTGTTGCCATTGCTACAGGCATC
GTGGTGTCACGCTCGTCGTTTGGTATGGCTTCATTCAGCTCCGGTTCCCAACGATCAAGGCGAGTTACAT
GATCCCCCATGTTGTGCAAAAAAGCGGTTAGCTCCTTCGGTCCTCCGATCGTTGTCAGAAGTAAGTTGGC
CGCAGTGTTATCACTCATGGTTATGGCAGCACTGCATAATTCTCTTACTGTCATGCCATCCGTAAGATGC
TTTTCTGTGACTGGTGAGTACTCAACCAAGTCATTCTGAGAATAGTGTATGCGGCGACCGAGTTGCTCTT
GCCCGGCGTCAATACGGGATAATACCGCGCCACATAGCAGAACTTTAAAAGTGCTCATCATTGGAAAACG
TTCTTCGGGGCGAAAACTCTCAAGGATCTTACCGCTGTTGAGATCCAGTTCGATGTAACCCACTCGTGCA
CCCAACTGATCTTCAGCATCTTTTACTTTCACCAGCGTTTCTGGGTGAGCAAAAACAGGAAGGCAAAATG
CCGCAAAAAAGGGAATAAGGGCGACACGGAAATGTTGAATACTCATACTCTTCCTTTTTCAATATTATTG
AAGCATTTATCAGGGTTATTGTCTCATGAGCGGATACATATTTGAATGTATTTAGAAAAATAAACAAATA
GGGGTTCCGCGCACATTTCCCCGAAAAGTGCCACCTAAATTGTAAGCGTTAATATTTTGTTAAAATTCGC
GTTAAATTTTTGTTAAATCAGCTCATTTTTTAACCAATAGGCCGAAATCGGCAAAATCCCTTATAAATCA
AAAGAATAGACCGAGATAGGGT
[37 nt withheld, positions 8073-8109]
AAAGAACGTGGACTCCAACGTCAAAGG
[49 nt withheld, positions 8137-8185]
T
[91 nt withheld, positions 8187-8277]
G
[124 nt withheld, positions 8279-8402]
CCCATTCGCCATTCAGGCTGCGCAACTGTTGGGAAGGGCGATCGGTGCGGGCCTCTTCGCTATTACGCCA
GCTGGCGAAAGGGGGATGTGCTGCAAGGCGATTAAGTTGGGTAACGCCAGGGTTTTCCCAGTCACGACGT
TGTAAAACGACGGCCAGTGAGCGCGCGTAATACGACTCACTATAGGGCGAATTGACTAGTACATAACTTA
CGGTAAATGGCCCGCCTGGCTGACCGCCCAACGACCCC
Features (pLannotate 1.2.2; 28 found; start..end, strand, type, name):
    253..452     +  promoter       CMV promoter: human cytomegalovirus (CMV) immediate early promoter
    470..650     +  LTR            5' LTR (truncated): truncated 5' long terminal repeat (LTR) from HIV-1
    697..822     +  misc_feature   HIV-1 Ψ: packaging signal of human immunodeficiency virus type 1
    806..1144    +  CDS            HIV-1 gag (fragment): gag protein from human immunodeficiency virus 1; gag
   1321..1554    +  misc_feature   RRE: The Rev response element (RRE) of HIV-1 allows for Rev-dependent mRNA export from the nucleus to the cytoplasm.
   1931..2031    +  CDS            Rev (fragment): human immunodeficiency virus 1 (HIV-1) Rev protein; rev; enhances nuclear export of unspliced and incompletely spliced viral mRNAs
   2081..2198    +  misc_feature   cPPT/CTS: central polypurine tract and central termination sequence of HIV-1
   2273..2513    +  promoter       U6 promoter: RNA polymerase III promoter for human U6 snRNA
   2560..2627    +  misc_RNA       tracrRNA (fragment): trans-activating CRISPR RNA for the Streptococcus pyogenes CRISPR/Cas9 system
   2650..3149    +  promoter       PGK promoter: mouse phosphoglycerate kinase 1 promoter
   3189..3785    +  CDS            PuroR (fragment): puromycin N-acetyltransferase; pac from Streptomyces; confers resistance to puromycin
   3858..4556    +  CDS            TagBFP: TagBFP is a basic (constitutively fluorescent) blue fluorescent protein published in 2008, derived from Entacmaea quadricolor. It is reported to be a very rapidly-maturing monomer with very low acid sensitivity.
   4568..5154    +  misc_feature   WPRE: woodchuck hepatitis virus posttranscriptional regulatory element
   5148..5294    +  CDS            nef (fragment): NEF_HV1LA - Experimental evidence at protein level: Swiss-Prot protein existence level 1. Extracellular Nef protein targets CD4(+) T-lymphocytes for apoptosis by interacting with CXCR4 surface receptors. From Human immunodeficiency virus type 1 group M subtype B (isolate Lai) (HIV-1).
   5302..5480    +  LTR            5' LTR (truncated): truncated 5' long terminal repeat (LTR) from HIV-1
   5506..5617    +  polyA_signal   bGH poly(A) signal: bovine growth hormone polyadenylation signal
   5756..5774    -  promoter       T3 promoter: promoter for bacteriophage T3 RNA polymerase
   5819..5835    -  protein_bind   lac operator: The lac repressor binds to the lac operator to inhibit transcription in E. coli. This inhibition can be relieved by adding lactose or isopropyl-β-D-thiogalactopyranoside (IPTG). lac repressor encoded by lacI
   5843..5873    -  promoter       lac promoter: promoter for the E. coli lac operon
   5888..5909    -  protein_bind   CAP binding site: CAP binding activates transcription in the presence of cAMP. E. coli catabolite activator protein
   5922..6014    -  CDS            lacI (fragment): lac repressor; lacI; The lac repressor binds to the lac operator to inhibit transcription in E. coli. This inhibition can be relieved by adding lactose or isopropyl-β-D-thiogalactopyranoside (IPTG).
   6197..6785    -  rep_origin     ori: high-copy-number ColE1/pMB1/pBR322/pUC origin of replication
   6956..7816    -  CDS            AmpR: β-lactamase; bla; confers resistance to ampicillin, carbenicillin, and related antibiotics
   7817..7921    -  promoter       AmpR promoter: bla
   7974..8402    -  rep_origin     f1 ori (sequence partly withheld): f1 bacteriophage origin of replication; arrow indicates direction of (+) strand synthesis
   8407..8562    -  CDS            lacZα (fragment): LacZα fragment of β-galactosidase; lacZ fragment
   8570..8588    +  promoter       T7 promoter: promoter for bacteriophage T7 RNA polymerase
   8602..252     +  enhancer       CMV enhancer (across the origin): human cytomegalovirus immediate early enhancer
