[The description below was written by a language model from this plasmid's Addgene catalogue record and pLannotate feature annotations shown in this document.]
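Description:
pKLV2-U6gRNA5(MRPS26(12))-PGKpuro2ABFP-W is an 8,650 bp HIV-1-based lentiviral vector that delivers a single CRISPR guide RNA against human MRPS26, which encodes a mitochondrial ribosomal protein of the small subunit. It derives from the pKLV2-U6gRNA5(BbsI)-PGKpuro2ABFP-W backbone, with the guide inserted between two BbsI sites that were destroyed during cloning. In bacteria the plasmid replicates from a high-copy ColE1/pUC-type origin and is selected with ampicillin through the β-lactamase gene. An f1 origin and remnants of a lac/lacZα cloning region flanked by T7 and T3 promoters are also present in the backbone.

The viral genome is transcribed from a CMV enhancer/promoter fused to a truncated 5' LTR, an arrangement typical of Tat-independent lentiviral designs. It carries the Ψ packaging signal with a gag fragment, the Rev response element for nuclear export of the full-length RNA, and the cPPT/CTS. A second truncated LTR followed by a bGH polyadenylation signal closes the genome.

Two expression units lie between these elements. A human U6 RNA polymerase III promoter drives the MRPS26 spacer fused to a Streptococcus pyogenes Cas9 guide scaffold, annotated as a tracrRNA fragment. A mouse PGK promoter drives puromycin N-acetyltransferase linked, as the plasmid name indicates, by a 2A peptide to TagBFP, with a WPRE downstream to enhance transcript expression. Transduced cells can therefore be selected with puromycin or tracked by blue fluorescence. No Cas9 is encoded, so the vector must be used in cells that supply Cas9 separately. The associated publication studies human T-cell acute lymphoblastic leukemia, but the record does not state the specific role of this MRPS26 guide.
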