Addgene plasmid #200498: pKLV2-U6gRNA5(MRPS26(12))-PGKpuro2ABFP-W
Purpose: Lentiviral vector expressing gRNA targeting human MRPS26
Depositing lab: Kosuke Yusa. Depositing organization: Kyoto University, Institute for Life and Medical Sciences. Publication: Canonical BAF complex regulates the oncogenic program in human T-cell acute lymphoblastic leukemia. Aoki K, Hyuga M, Tarumoto Y, Nishibuchi G, Ueda A, Ochi Y, Sugino S, Mikami T, Kobushi H, Kato I, Akahane K, Inukai T, Takaori-Kondo A, Takita J, Ogawa S, Yusa K. Blood. 2023 Nov 3:blood.2023020857. doi: 10.1182/blood.2023020857. PubMed 37922452.
Backbone
  Vector backbone: pKLV2-U6gRNA5(BbsI)-PGKpuro2ABFP-W
  Backbone manufacturer: addgene
  Backbone size w/o insert (bp): 8648
  Total vector size (bp): 8650
  Vector type: Lentiviral
  Selectable markers: Puromycin
Growth in bacteria
  Bacterial resistance: Ampicillin, 100 μg/mL
  Growth temperature: 37°C
  Growth strain: NEB Stable
  Copy number: Unknown
Gene/Insert
  Gene/Insert name: MRPS26(12)
  gRNA/shRNA sequence: GCACACCTGAGGGCGCGCA
  Species: H. sapiens (human)
  Entrez Gene: MRPS26 (a.k.a. C20orf193, GI008, MRP-S13, MRP-S26, MRPS13, NY-BR-87, RPMS13, dJ534B8.3, mS26)
  Cloning method: Restriction Enzyme; 5′ cloning site BbsI (destroyed during cloning); 3′ cloning site BbsI (destroyed during cloning)
  Sequencing primers: 5′ AGATAATTAGAATTAATTTGACTG
Terms and licenses: Academic/Nonprofit Terms; Industry Terms: Not Available to Industry
How to cite: pKLV2-U6gRNA5(MRPS26(12))-PGKpuro2ABFP-W was a gift from Kosuke Yusa (Addgene plasmid # 200498 ; http://n2t.net/addgene:200498 ; RRID:Addgene_200498)
